Addgene plasmid #146372: pAc5.1B-lambdaN-HA-DmXRN1_574-1613_G
Purpose: Insect Expression of DmXRN1_574-1613
Depositing lab: Elisa Izaurralde. Depositing organization: Max Planck Institute for Developmental Biology.
Backbone
  Vector backbone: Unknown
  Vector type: Insect Expression
Growth in bacteria
  Bacterial resistance: Ampicillin, 100 μg/mL
  Growth temperature: 37°C
  Growth strain: DH5alpha
  Copy number: Low Copy
Gene/Insert
  Gene/Insert name: DmXRN1_574-1613 (alt name: pacman)
  Species: D. melanogaster (fly)
  Mutation: one silent mtuation compared to the sequence given by NCBI:NM_078684.3 variant A.
  Entrez Gene: pcm (a.k.a. Dmel_CG3291, CG3291, DmXrn1, Dmel\CG3291, Pcm, XRN1, XRN1/pcm, Xrn1, Xrn1p)
  Cloning method: Unknown
Terms and licenses: Academic/Nonprofit Terms; Industry Terms: Not Available to Industry
Depositor comments: Plasmids from this collection were made available to the research community and donated after the lab closed. Please note that the sequence provided by the depositing laboratory may be theoretical/predicted or based on Sanger sequencing results. There may be discrepancies between sequencing results obtained by Addgene and the depositor sequence. If an Addgene verified sequence is not available, please contact before placing your order to request that our lab fully sequence the plasmid.
How to cite: pAc5.1B-lambdaN-HA-DmXRN1_574-1613_G was a gift from Elisa Izaurralde (Addgene plasmid # 146372 ; http://n2t.net/addgene:146372 ; RRID:Addgene_146372)
