[The description below was written by a language model from this plasmid's Addgene catalogue record and pLannotate feature annotations shown in this document.]
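Description:
pAc5.1B-lambdaN-HA-DmXRN1_574-1613_G is an insect-cell expression plasmid of about 8.6 kb. The catalogue lists its backbone as unknown, although the name and feature layout point to a pAc5.1-type vector. It is propagated in E. coli through a ColE1/pUC-family origin and selected with ampicillin via the β-lactamase gene and its own promoter. The origin is annotated as a high-copy type, but the catalogue entry records the plasmid as low copy.

Expression is driven by the Drosophila melanogaster actin 5C promoter, a strong constitutive promoter commonly used in fly cell lines. Directly downstream lies a short fragment of the bacteriophage lambda N protein followed by an HA epitope (annotated as a partial match to a 3xHA tag), and then the insert: residues 574–1613 of Drosophila XRN1, the product of the pacman (pcm) gene. It carries one silent mutation relative to the NCBI reference for variant A. The insert itself is not annotated in the feature table but occupies the gap between the HA tag and the vector's V5 tag region, with an SV40 polyadenylation signal following. Whether the V5 epitope is in frame with the insert or sits behind a stop codon is not stated. The small hits to KA2, SV40 large T antigen and TcR are most likely incidental or backbone remnants rather than functional elements.

The lambda N peptide binds BoxB RNA hairpins, so fusions of this kind are typically used in tethering assays, where the protein is recruited to a BoxB-containing reporter mRNA to test its effect on mRNA stability or translation, with HA allowing detection. The record states the purpose only as insect expression of this XRN1 fragment.
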