Features (pLannotate 1.2.2; 11 found; start..end, strand, type, name):
     56..2568    +  promoter       Ac5 promoter: Drosophila melanogaster actin 5C promoter
   2588..2653    +  CDS            N (fragment): REGN_LAMBD - Experimental evidence at protein level: Swiss-Prot protein existence level 1. Plays a role as a transcriptional antitermination factor that allows the virus to initiate its lytic phase. Activates expression of the delayed viral early genes by modifying host RNA polymerase (RNAP) into a form that is resistant to termination signals. This antitermination function requires the host NusA protein which serves to stabilize the interaction between antitermination protein N and host RNA polymerase. From Escherichia phage lambda (Bacteriophage lambda).
   2678..2704    +  CDS            3xHA (fragment): three tandem HA epitope tags
   5408..5425    -  CDS            KA2 (fragment): first 150 residues of the mouse kainate receptor subunit 2 mediates targeting to the neuronal soma (Shemesh et al., 2017)
   5895..5936    +  CDS            V5 tag: epitope tag from simian virus 5
   6036..6170    -  polyA_signal   SV40 poly(A) signal: SV40 polyadenylation signal
   6193..6277    -  CDS            large T antigen (fragment): large T antigen from SV40 (simian virus 40)
   6278..6748    +  CDS            TcR (fragment): tetracycline efflux protein; tet; confers resistance to tetracycline
   6792..7380    -  rep_origin     ori: high-copy-number ColE1/pMB1/pBR322/pUC origin of replication
   7551..8411    -  CDS            AmpR: β-lactamase; bla; confers resistance to ampicillin, carbenicillin, and related antibiotics
   8412..8516    -  promoter       AmpR promoter: bla
>Addgene plasmid #146372 | pAc5.1B-lambdaN-HA-DmXRN1_574-1613_G | depositor full sequence | sequence record 288817 | Full Sequence
CTTCAAGGAATTAATTCTATATTCTAAAAACACAAATGATACTTCTAAAAAAAATCATGAATGGCATCAA
CTCTGAATCAAATCTTTGCAGATGCACCTACTTCTCATTTCCACTGTCACATCATTTTTCCAGATCTCGC
TGCCTGTTATGTGGCCCACAAACCAAGACACGTTTTATGGCCATTAAAGCTGGCTGATCGTCGCCAAACA
CCAAATACATATCAATATGTACATTCGAGAAAGAAGCGATCAAAGAAGCGTCTTCGGGCGAGTAGGAGAA
TGCGGAGGAGAAGGAGAACGAGCTGATCTAGTATCTCTCCACAATCCAATGCCAACTGACCAACTGGCCA
TATTCGGAGCAATTTGAAGCCAATTTCCATCGCCTGGCGATCGCTCCATTCTTGGCTATATGTTTTTCAC
CGTTCCCGGGGCCATTTTCAAAGACTCGTCGGTAAGATAAGATTGTGTCACTCGCTGTCTCTCTTCATTT
GTCGAAGAATGCTGAGGAATTTCGCGATGACGTCGGCGAGTATTTTGAAGAATGAGAATAATTTGTATTT
ATACGAAAATCAGTTAGTGGAATTTTCTACAAAAACATGTTATCTATAGATAATTTTGTTGCAAAATATG
TTGACTATGACAAAGATTGTATGTATATACCTTTAATGTATTCTCATTTTCTTATGTATTTATAATGGCA
ATGATGATACTGATGATATTTTAAGATGATGCCAGACCACAGGCTGATTTCTGCGTCTTTTGCCGAACGC
AGTGCATGTGCGGTTGTTGTTTTTTGGAATAGTTTCAATTTTCGGACTGTCCGCTTTGATTTCAGTTTCT
TGGCTTATTCAAAAAGCAAAGTAAAGCCAAAAAAGCGAGATGGCAATACCAAATGCGGCAAAACGGTAGT
GGAAGGAAAGGGGTGCGGGGCAGCGGAAGGAAGGGTGGGGCGGGGCGTGGCGGGGTCTGTGGCTGGGCGC
GACGTCACCGACGTTGGAGCCACTCCTTTGACCATGTGTGCGTGTGTGTATTATTCGTGTCTCGCCACTC
GCCGGTTGTTTTTTTCTTTTTATCTCGCTCTCTCTAGCGCCATCTCGTACGCATGCTCAACGCACCGCAT
GTTGCCGTGTCCTTTATGCGTCATTTTGGCTCGAAATAGGCAATTATTTAAACAAAGATTAGTCAACGAA
AACGCTAAAATAAATAAGTCTACAATATGGTTACTTATTGCCATGTGTGTGCAGCCAACGATAGCAACAA
AAGCAACAACACAGTGGCTTTCCCTCTTTCACTTTTTGTTTGCAAGCGCGTGCGAGCAAGACGGCACGAC
CGGCAAACGCAATTACGCTGACAAAGAGCAGACGAAGTTTTGGCCGAAAAACATCAAGGCGCCTGATACG
AATGCATTTGCAATAACAATTGCGATATTTAATATTGTTTATGAAGCTGTTTGACTTCAAAACACACAAA
AAAAAAAATAAAACAAATTATTTGAAAGAGAATTAGGAATCGGACAGCTTATCGTTACGGGCTAACAGCA
CACCGAGACGAAATAGCTTACCTGACGTCACAGCCTCTGGAAGAACTGCCGCCAAGCAGAGAGAGAGAGA
AAAAGAGGGAGAGCAGCTTAGACCGCATGTGCTTGTGTGTGAGGCGTCTCTCTCTTCGTCTCCTGTTTGC
GCAAACGCATAGACTGCACTGAGAAAATCGATTACCTATTTTTTATGAATGAATATTTGCACTATTACTA
TTCAAAACTATTAAGATAGCAATCACATTCAATAGCCAAATACTATACCACCTGAGCGATGCAACGAAAT
GATCAATTTGAGCAAAAATGCTGCATATTTAGGACGGCATCATTATAGAAATGCTTCTTGCTGTGTACTT
TTCTCTCGTCTGGCAGCTGTTTCGCCGTTATTGTTAAAACCGGCTTAAGTTAGGTGTGTTTTCTACGACT
AGTGATGCCCCTACTAGAAGATGTGTGTTGCACAAATGTCCCTGAATAACCAATTTGAAGTGCAGATAGC
AGTAAACGTAAGCTAATATGAATATTATTTAACTGTAATGTTTTAATATCGCTGGACATTACTAATAAAC
CCACTATAAACACATGTACATATGTATGTTTTGGCATACAATGAGTAGTTGGGGAAAAAATGTGTAAAAG
CACCGTGACCATCACAGCATAAAGATAACCAGCTGAAGTATCGAATATGAGTAACCCCCAAATTGAATCA
CATGCCGCAACTGATAGGACCCATGGAAGTACACTCTTCATGGCGATATACAAGACACACACAAGCACGA
ACACCCAGTTGCGGAGGAAATTCTCCGTAAATGAAAACCCAATCGGCGAACAATTCATACCCATATATGG
TAAAAGTTTTGAACGCGACTTGAGAGCGGAGAGCATTGCGGCTGATAAGGTTTTAGCGCTAAGCGGGCTT
TATAAAACGGGCTGCGGGACCAGTTTTCATATCACTACCGTTTGAGTTCTTGTGCTGTGTGGATACTCCT
CCCGACACAAAGCCGCTCCATCAGCCAGCAGTCGTCTAATCCAGAGACCCCGGATCGGGGTACCAACATG
GACGCACAAACACGACGACGTGAGCGTCGCGCTGAGAAACAAGCTCAATGGAAAGCTGCAAACGGTGGAT
CTCCTCCACATATGGCTTACCCATACGATGTTCCAGATTACGCTCCTCCAAGCTTGAATTCTGCAGATAT
CCAGCACAGTGGCGGCCGCATGCGACACGGTCCCATGTATGTGTACAAATACAGTACGGTGGCGCAGGGT
CCCATGCCAGCGTATCCACCGCTGAGGGCTCTTCCCGTGCTCTACTGCACGGAGGTGGCCAAGTGGTCGC
ACGAAATCGCAGTCAATCTGCCGTACAGCGTGTGCATCGAGCTACCAAATGCGGCGAGAACCGTTTTCTT
CCCGGGATTTCCCACCATGCAGCATCTGCCCTTCGATTTCGAGCTGCGCAACGACCGCGTCAAGGTGTTC
GAACAGGTCAGTCGCAACCAGAACATTGTGCTAAAACCACGCAAGCGCCAGCTGGAGGACACACTGACGG
CGGTGGCCTCCCAGTACCTCGGGAAGGTGATCCACGTCGGCTGGCCGCATCTCGTCAAGGCGATAGTGGT
GCGCGTGGCCACGCGAGATCAGCGCGTCGACAGCGAGGGAATCACGCTAAACGATTCGCGGCGTTTCGAC
TCGGAATGCAAGGCACTGCAGGAACACTTTATCAATCGTATGGGAATACAGTTTGCCAACTATGATGTGC
TCGTCTATGTGCGCACCTTTGCCGGCAATTCGACGGAGTTCCGCGACAAGGGGGCATTGATGGTGCGCGA
CTCGTGGAGCAGCTCCGTCACCGGCTATCCAGCCCAGGGCGTGGTGGCCGATCTGACTGTGTGGGAAAGA
ATGCGCAAGAATTTCCTCAACGTGGAGCACTACTTCCCCGTTGGCAGCACGATCTTCTTGATCACGGATC
CGTATTACGGCAGCGAGGGAACTGTGCAGGACCCACGGCTGGCCTACACCAACGGCCGGATTCAAGTCAG
CATCATGGTGCGACCGGAACCGAAAGTAAATGCGGCACGTCAGCTGCAGGAAGAGCGGGACCGGGACTAT
CTGAGCACCTTCCAGGTCTGCAACTTGCTCCGAATCAGTGGCCGCACCCTGGGACGCCTAAGTGGCACCG
TGTGGGTGGTGCTCGGTCCGCGGCGTCAGAAGATGGAAAACGTGACCAAGCACAACATTGGCCTGCAGCT
CAAGTATCCGCGGCAGAACGAGGAGCGTGCCGGATACTGCTTCCGCACGAACAACCAGTGGTACTACTCC
AGCCTGGCCGTGGATCTGATGCGTAACTATTGCCAGCGTTACCCAGACGTTATCGACTTCTTTGGCGACT
CCAACGATCGCGCCGAGTTCGTATTCGAACAGGACGTGTTCCCCAATGCGGTTGGCCATCGCCGCGTCGA
GGAACTGGCCAACTGGGTGCGCCAGCAGCCGCACATGAAAGTGGAGCGCATCTCTTGCGGCTCCAAGACG
GTCTGCCGCGAGACCATCGAACTGCTGATAGCCGCCGTCGACGACCTGCGCTCACTGCCCGTCAAGCACG
TTAAACTGCAGGTGAAGCCGCACTTGCTCATCAAGCCCAATGTCACACTGCCAGATGTCTACCGATCAAA
GCGCCCGGTGCGTCTCTTCGATCGCGTCGTAATCGTACGCACCATTTACATGGTGCCCGTGGGCACTAAG
GGCACCGTGATTGGCATTCATCCCGTTACGGACCCCAACCCGGTCCGCCTGGAGTGCGTCCATGCTGTCG
ACACGTTCTGCAAGGTGCTGTTCGACAGCCCCGTTCCGAACTGCAACAACATCCATGGCATCGCCGAAGA
CCGAGTTTACAAGGTGCCCGAAATTGCCCTGGTGATCATCAAGACGGATGAGGAAGGAAAGAAGCAGAAC
GACTGCGAACTGCCGGTGAGGGATCCTCAGCCGAACCAGGCACAGGACGAGCCAGTCCGCGCGACCAGCA
GTCGCTATGTGACCGCCGCAGGGTCCACCTCGGTCCCGATCACGATGAAGACCCAAATTAGCGACGAATT
CGTCAAGACGCGTAGCGATCCGATAGCCCGTACGGATTCGTACAAGCCATCGTCGGAGCCAAAACCGGTG
CCGGTGCCGGAGCAGATTACCAACTGGCGGGAACGCGTCAGTACGCCAACAAACAAACCGCAGCCTGCGC
CAAATAATTGGCGCATAAATCGGTCTTCATCACGTCAACAGGGCGGTAGTATTTTTGTTGCTCCGCCCAC
AAAAACTCCTGATGCAGCTGCAAGCACTGCTTCCACTGCATTCACCGCAGCCTCGTCCGCAACGCTGACT
CCTCTGGATCAGACCTTGGCGCTCATGTCGGTTTTGGGCGTGGGTGAGGACCAGAGCTCGCCGCCACTCC
AGGAGGCGGTGCAGCAGCAACGTCCGCCACTACTTCAACAGCAAAGAGCTCCGTTTCCCGGACAAATGCC
CAATCTACCCAAGCCACCGCTCTTCTGGCAGCAAGAGGCGCAGAAGCAGGAGGCGCTGCAGCAGGAGGCG
CAGCAGCAGGAGGCGCAGAAGAAGCAGCAGCAGGCGCATGCGCAAATGGAGCCTGAACGTATCAATAGCC
AGCATTTCTACAGAAGCGGCCAGACAGGAGCGGCGTTGAATCAGCCGCCATTGGGTGCTCCATCAAAAAG
GCAGTGGCATGAGTGGGTGCACCCGCGCATGCAGCACGCCAACGCATTCCACGCTGGCGTCAACAATGGA
TATCAGATGCGTCCCAAAAAGAATATAGCTGCGCAGAGCACCTTTAACAACAACGTGCACATGCACCTCC
AGCAACCATATTACCCGAATCAGCAGCAGCAGCAGCAGCAGCAGCAGCCACTCCAGCTGACGGAGATCAA
CAATGCGCCACCGCGATACTCAACGATCCAAGATTTTGTGCCCATACAGGCGTACCGTCCCAAGAAATTA
AATCGCGTCCAACCAGCCGGTCGTCAGGACGTCGATGCCACCAAGAATCCTAGTCGTTCGCCTGTGTTGC
AGCAACCGACGAACGAGACTATAGACACAAAGGCCAGTTCTAGTCTTCCGGTACAATCAGCAGGCGAACA
GGTGATTGGACTGATGCAAACGCTTGAAATTAAGCCGGCTGCGTCGCAGTCCGAATCTGATGGGGTCTCA
ACAGGCAGTGCGAACGCGCCCACAGCAACGACATCATCCCAGGCGGTCAACCGAAGGAAGCATCGAGTGC
CTCGCATCGGAGCCAAGTTCGACTTGGAATACATACTGCCCGACTCCCCGCATCCAACTTAATCTAGAGG
GCCCGCGGTTCGAAGGTAAGCCTATCCCTAACCCTCTCCTCGGTCTCGATTCTACGCGTACCGGTCATCA
TCACCATCACCATTGAGTTTAAACCCGCTGATCAGCCTCGACTGTGCCTTCTAAGGCCTGAGCTCGCTGA
TCAGCCTCGATCGAGGATCCAGACATGATAAGATACATTGATGAGTTTGGACAAACCACAACTAGAATGC
AGTGAAAAAAATGCTTTATTTGTGAAATTTGTGATGCTATTGCTTTATTTGTAACCATTATAAGCTGCAA
TAAACAAGTTAACAACAACAATTGCATTCATTTTATGTTTCAGGTTCAGGGGGAGGTGTGGGAGGTTTTT
TAAAGCAAGTAAAACCTCTACAAATGTGGTATGGCTGATTATGATCAGTCGACCGATGCCCTTGAGAGCC
TTCAACCCAGTCAGCTCCTTCCGGTGGGCGCGGGGCATGACTATCGTCGCCGCACTTATGACTGTCTTCT
TTATCATGCAACTCGTAGGACAGGTGCCGGCAGCGCTCTGGGTCATTTTCGGCGAGGACCGCTTTCGCTG
GAGCGCGACGATGATCGGCCTGTCGCTTGCGGTATTCGGAATCTTGCACGCCCTCGCTCAAGCCTTCGTC
ACTGGTCCCGCCACCAAACGTTTCGGCGAGAAGCAGGCCATTATCGCCGGCATGGCGGCCGACGCGCTGG
GCTACGTCTTGCTGGCGTTCGCGACGCGAGGCTGGATGGCCTTCCCCATTATGATTCTTCTCGCTTCCGG
CGGCATCGGGATGCCCGCGTTGCAGGCCATGCTGTCCAGGCAGGTAGATGACGACCATCAGGGACAGCTT
CAAGGATCGCTCGCGGCTCTTACCAGCCAGCAAAAGGCCAGGAACCGTAAAAAGGCCGCGTTGCTGGCGT
TTTTCCATAGGCTCCGCCCCCCTGACGAGCATCACAAAAATCGACGCTCAAGTCAGAGGTGGCGAAACCC
GACAGGACTATAAAGATACCAGGCGTTTCCCCCTGGAAGCTCCCTCGTGCGCTCTCCTGTTCCGACCCTG
CCGCTTACCGGATACCTGTCCGCCTTTCTCCCTTCGGGAAGCGTGGCGCTTTCTCAATGCTCACGCTGTA
GGTATCTCAGTTCGGTGTAGGTCGTTCGCTCCAAGCTGGGCTGTGTGCACGAACCCCCCGTTCAGCCCGA
CCGCTGCGCCTTATCCGGTAACTATCGTCTTGAGTCCAACCCGGTAAGACACGACTTATCGCCACTGGCA
GCAGCCACTGGTAACAGGATTAGCAGAGCGAGGTATGTAGGCGGTGCTACAGAGTTCTTGAAGTGGTGGC
CTAACTACGGCTACACTAGAAGGACAGTATTTGGTATCTGCGCTCTGCTGAAGCCAGTTACCTTCGGAAA
AAGAGTTGGTAGCTCTTGATCCGGCAAACAAACCACCGCTGGTAGCGGTGGTTTTTTTGTTTGCAAGCAG
CAGATTACGCGCAGAAAAAAAGGATCTCAAGAAGATCCTTTGATCTTTTCTACGGGGTCTGACGCTCAGT
GGAACGAAAACTCACGTTAAGGGATTTTGGTCATGAGATTATCAAAAAGGATCTTCACCTAGATCCTTTT
AAATTAAAAATGAAGTTTTAAATCAATCTAAAGTATATATGAGTAAACTTGGTCTGACAGTTACCAATGC
TTAATCAGTGAGGCACCTATCTCAGCGATCTGTCTATTTCGTTCATCCATAGTTGCCTGACTCCCCGTCG
TGTAGATAACTACGATACGGGAGGGCTTACCATCTGGCCCCAGTGCTGCAATGATACCGCGAGACCCACG
CTCACCGGCTCCAGATTTATCAGCAATAAACCAGCCAGCCGGAAGGGCCGAGCGCAGAAGTGGTCCTGCA
ACTTTATCCGCCTCCATCCAGTCTATTAATTGTTGCCGGGAAGCTAGAGTAAGTAGTTCGCCAGTTAATA
GTTTGCGCAACGTTGTTGCCATTGCTGCAGGCATCGTGGTGTCACGCTCGTCGTTTGGTATGGCTTCATT
CAGCTCCGGTTCCCAACGATCAAGGCGAGTTACATGATCCCCCATGTTGTGCAAAAAAGCGGTTAGCTCC
TTCGGTCCTCCGATCGTTGTCAGAAGTAAGTTGGCCGCAGTGTTATCACTCATGGTTATGGCAGCACTGC
ATAATTCTCTTACTGTCATGCCATCCGTAAGATGCTTTTCTGTGACTGGTGAGTACTCAACCAAGTCATT
CTGAGAATAGTGTATGCGGCGACCGAGTTGCTCTTGCCCGGCGTCAACACGGGATAATACCGCGCCACAT
AGCAGAACTTTAAAAGTGCTCATCATTGGAAAACGTTCTTCGGGGCGAAAACTCTCAAGGATCTTACCGC
TGTTGAGATCCAGTTCGATGTAACCCACTCGTGCACCCAACTGATCTTCAGCATCTTTTACTTTCACCAG
CGTTTCTGGGTGAGCAAAAACAGGAAGGCAAAATGCCGCAAAAAAGGGAATAAGGGCGACACGGAAATGT
TGAATACTCATACTCTTCCTTTTTCAATATTATTGAAGCATTTATCAGGGTTATTGTCTCATGAGCGGAT
ACATATTTGAATGTATTTAGAAAAATAAACAAATAGGGGTTCCGCGCACATTTCCCCGAAAAGTGCCACC
TGACGTCTAAGAAACCATTATTATCATGACATTAACCTATAAAAATAGGCGTATCACGAGGCCCTTTCGT
